Addgene plasmid #162531: px330-Kmt2c-1
Purpose: sgRNA targeting Kmt2c
Depositing lab: Amaia Lujambio. Depositing organization: Icahn School of Medicine at Mount Sinai. Publication: Cooperation between distinct cancer driver genes underlies inter-tumor heterogeneity in hepatocellular carcinoma. Molina-Sanchez P, Ruiz de Galarreta M, Yao MA, Lindblad KE, Bresnahan E, Bitterman E, Martin TC, Rubenstein T, Nie K, Golas J, Choudhary S, Barcena-Varela M, Elmas A, Miguela V, Ding Y, Kan Z, Grinspan LT, Huang KL, Parsons RE, Shields DJ, Rollins RA, Lujambio A. Gastroenterology. 2020 Aug 16. pii: S0016-5085(20)35054-X. doi: 10.1053/j.gastro.2020.08.015. PubMed 32814112.
Backbone
  Vector backbone: px330
  Backbone manufacturer: Feng Zhang lab (Addgene plasmid # 42230)
  Backbone size w/o insert (bp): 8500
  Vector type: Mammalian Expression
Growth in bacteria
  Bacterial resistance: Ampicillin, 100 μg/mL
  Growth temperature: 37°C
  Growth strain: NEB Stable
  Copy number: Unknown
Gene/Insert
  Gene/Insert name: sgRNA targeting Kmt2c
  gRNA/shRNA sequence: TGCTGTAGGCCTCGAAGTAG
  Species: M. musculus (mouse)
  Mutation: None
  Entrez Gene: Kmt2c (a.k.a. E330008K23Rik, HALR, Mll3)
  Promoter: U6
  Cloning method: Restriction Enzyme; 5′ cloning site BbsI (destroyed during cloning); 3′ cloning site BbsI (destroyed during cloning)
  Sequencing primers: 5′ hU6-F
Terms and licenses: Academic/Nonprofit Terms; Industry Terms: Not Available to Industry
How to cite: px330-Kmt2c-1 was a gift from Amaia Lujambio (Addgene plasmid # 162531 ; http://n2t.net/addgene:162531 ; RRID:Addgene_162531)
