[The description below was written by a language model from this plasmid's Addgene catalogue record and pLannotate feature annotations shown in this document.]
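Description:
px330-Kmt2c-1 is an all-in-one CRISPR/Cas9 mammalian expression plasmid built on the px330 backbone, carrying a single guide RNA directed against mouse Kmt2c (also known as Mll3). The 20-nt guide was inserted between the backbone's BbsI sites, which were destroyed in the process, placing it directly downstream of the human U6 RNA polymerase III promoter and upstream of the Streptococcus pyogenes gRNA scaffold, so that a complete chimeric sgRNA is transcribed in transfected cells. The sequenced plasmid is about 8.5 kb.

A second cassette on the same plasmid expresses S. pyogenes Cas9. It is driven by a hybrid promoter made of the CMV enhancer, the chicken β-actin promoter and a hybrid intron. The annotation software splits the Cas9 coding sequence into N- and C-terminal portions, but these are contiguous and represent one full-length open reading frame. It is followed by a C-terminal nucleoplasmin nuclear localization signal and terminated by the bovine growth hormone polyadenylation signal. Delivering this one plasmid therefore supplies both nuclease and guide, allowing targeted cleavage and disruption of Kmt2c.

A single AAV2 ITR is annotated downstream of the poly(A) signal. With only one repeat detected, the record does not support treating the plasmid as a packaging-competent AAV vector. Propagation in E. coli relies on a high-copy ColE1/pUC-type origin with ampicillin selection through β-lactamase, and an f1 phage origin is also present. The stated purpose is simply sgRNA targeting of Kmt2c. The associated publication concerns cooperating cancer driver genes in hepatocellular carcinoma, which suggests use in loss-of-function studies of this gene in mouse liver cancer models.
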