Features (pLannotate 1.2.2; 18 found; start..end, strand, type, name):
      1..241     +  promoter       U6 promoter: RNA polymerase III promoter for human U6 snRNA
    271..346     +  misc_RNA       gRNA scaffold: guide RNA scaffold for the Streptococcus pyogenes CRISPR/Cas9 system
    353..396     +  misc_RNA       gRNA scaffold (fragment): guide RNA scaffold for the Streptococcus pyogenes CRISPR/Cas9 system
    443..728     +  enhancer       CMV enhancer: human cytomegalovirus immediate early enhancer; contains an 18-bp deletion relative to the standard CMV enhancer
    730..1007    +  promoter       chicken β-actin promoter: No description available
   1008..1235    +  intron         hybrid intron: hybrid between chicken β-actin (CBA) and minute virus of mice (MMV) introns (Gray et al., 2011)
   1373..2974    +  CDS            Cas9(N): N-terminal portion of Streptococcus pyogenes Cas9 (Zetsche et al., 2015)
   2975..5473    +  CDS            Cas9(C): C-terminal portion of Streptococcus pyogenes Cas9 (Zetsche et al., 2015)
   5474..5521    +  CDS            nucleoplasmin NLS: bipartite nuclear localization signal from nucleoplasmin
   5555..5666    +  polyA_signal   bGH poly(A) signal: bovine growth hormone polyadenylation signal
   5771..5911    +  repeat_region  AAV2 ITR: inverted terminal repeat of adeno-associated virus serotype 2 inverted
   5916..5967    -  misc_feature   bom (fragment): basis of mobility region from pBR322
   5986..6441    +  rep_origin     f1 ori (sequence partly withheld): f1 bacteriophage origin of replication; arrow indicates direction of (+) strand synthesis
   6442..6491    -  misc_feature   bom (fragment): basis of mobility region from pBR322
   6593..6628    -  CDS            rop (fragment): Rop protein, which maintains plasmids at low copy number; rop
   6723..6827    +  promoter       AmpR promoter: bla
   6828..7688    +  CDS            AmpR: β-lactamase; bla; confers resistance to ampicillin, carbenicillin, and related antibiotics
   7859..8447    +  rep_origin     ori: high-copy-number ColE1/pMB1/pBR322/pUC origin of replication
>Addgene plasmid #162531 | px330-Kmt2c-1 | addgene full sequence | sequence record 324940 | Addgene NGS Result
GAGGGCCTATTTCCCATGATTCCTTCATATTTGCATATACGATACAAGGCTGTTAGAGAGATAATTGGAA
TTAATTTGACTGTAAACACAAAGATATTAGTACAAAATACGTGACGTAGAAAGTAATAATTTCTTGGGTA
GTTTGCAGTTTTAAAATTATGTTTTAAAATGGACTATCATATGCTTACCGTAACTTGAAAGTATTTCGAT
TTCTTGGCTTTATATATCTTGTGGAAAGGACGAAACACCGTGCTGTAGGCCTCGAAGTAGGTTTTAGAGC
TAGAAATAGCAAGTTAAAATAAGGCTAGTCCGTTATCAACTTGAAAAAGTGGCACCGAGTCGGTGCTTTT
TTGTTTTAGAGCTAGAAATAGCAAGTTAAAATAAGGCTAGTCCGTTTTTAGCGCGTGCGCCAATTCTGCA
GACAAATGGCTCTAGAGGTACCCGTTACATAACTTACGGTAAATGGCCCGCCTGGCTGACCGCCCAACGA
CCCCCGCCCATTGACGTCAATAGTAACGCCAATAGGGACTTTCCATTGACGTCAATGGGTGGAGTATTTA
CGGTAAACTGCCCACTTGGCAGTACATCAAGTGTATCATATGCCAAGTACGCCCCCTATTGACGTCAATG
ACGGTAAATGGCCCGCCTGGCATTGTGCCCAGTACATGACCTTATGGGACTTTCCTACTTGGCAGTACAT
CTACGTATTAGTCATCGCTATTACCATGGTCGAGGTGAGCCCCACGTTCTGCTTCACTCTCCCCATCTCC
CCCCCCTCCCCACCCCCAATTTTGTATTTATTTATTTTTTAATTATTTTGTGCAGCGATGGGGGCGGGGG
GGGGGGGGGGGCGCGCGCCRGGSGGGGSGGGGSGGGGSGRGGGGSGGGGSGGGGCGAGGCGGAGAGGTGC
GGCGGCAGCCAATCAGAGCGGCGCGCTCCGAAAGTTTCCTTTTATGGCGAGGCGGCGGCGGCGGCGGCCC
TATAAAAAGCGAAGCGCGCGGCGGGCGGGAGTCGCTGCGCGCTGCCTTCGCCCCGTGCCCCGCTCCGCCG
CCGCCTCGCGCCGCCCGCCCCGGCTCTGACTGACCGCGTTACTCCCACAGGTGAGCGGGCGGGACGGCCC
TTCTCCTCCGGGCTGTAATTAGCTGAGCAAGAGGTAAGGGTTTAAGGGATGGTTGGTTGGTGGGGTATTA
ATGTTTAATTACCTGGAGCACCTGCCTGAAATCACTTTTTTTCAGGTTGGACCGGTGCCACCATGGACTA
TAAGGACCACGACGGAGACTACAAGGATCATGATATTGATTACAAAGACGATGACGATAAGATGGCCCCA
AAGAAGAAGCGGAAGGTCGGTATCCACGGAGTCCCAGCAGCCGACAAGAAGTACAGCATCGGCCTGGACA
TCGGCACCAACTCTGTGGGCTGGGCCGTGATCACCGACGAGTACAAGGTGCCCAGCAAGAAATTCAAGGT
GCTGGGCAACACCGACCGGCACAGCATCAAGAAGAACCTGATCGGAGCCCTGCTGTTCGACAGCGGCGAA
ACAGCCGAGGCCACCCGGCTGAAGAGAACCGCCAGAAGAAGATACACCAGACGGAAGAACCGGATCTGCT
ATCTGCAAGAGATCTTCAGCAACGAGATGGCCAAGGTGGACGACAGCTTCTTCCACAGACTGGAAGAGTC
CTTCCTGGTGGAAGAGGATAAGAAGCACGAGCGGCACCCCATCTTCGGCAACATCGTGGACGAGGTGGCC
TACCACGAGAAGTACCCCACCATCTACCACCTGAGAAAGAAACTGGTGGACAGCACCGACAAGGCCGACC
TGCGGCTGATCTATCTGGCCCTGGCCCACATGATCAAGTTCCGGGGCCACTTCCTGATCGAGGGCGACCT
GAACCCCGACAACAGCGACGTGGACAAGCTGTTCATCCAGCTGGTGCAGACCTACAACCAGCTGTTCGAG
GAAAACCCCATCAACGCCAGCGGCGTGGACGCCAAGGCCATCCTGTCTGCCAGACTGAGCAAGAGCAGAC
GGCTGGAAAATCTGATCGCCCAGCTGCCCGGCGAGAAGAAGAATGGCCTGTTCGGAAACCTGATTGCCCT
GAGCCTGGGCCTGACCCCCAACTTCAAGAGCAACTTCGACCTGGCCGAGGATGCCAAACTGCAGCTGAGC
AAGGACACCTACGACGACGACCTGGACAACCTGCTGGCCCAGATCGGCGACCAGTACGCCGACCTGTTTC
TGGCCGCCAAGAACCTGTCCGACGCCATCCTGCTGAGCGACATCCTGAGAGTGAACACCGAGATCACCAA
GGCCCCCCTGAGCGCCTCTATGATCAAGAGATACGACGAGCACCACCAGGACCTGACCCTGCTGAAAGCT
CTCGTGCGGCAGCAGCTGCCTGAGAAGTACAAAGAGATTTTCTTCGACCAGAGCAAGAACGGCTACGCCG
GCTACATTGACGGCGGAGCCAGCCAGGAAGAGTTCTACAAGTTCATCAAGCCCATCCTGGAAAAGATGGA
CGGCACCGAGGAACTGCTCGTGAAGCTGAACAGAGAGGACCTGCTGCGGAAGCAGCGGACCTTCGACAAC
GGCAGCATCCCCCACCAGATCCACCTGGGAGAGCTGCACGCCATTCTGCGGCGGCAGGAAGATTTTTACC
CATTCCTGAAGGACAACCGGGAAAAGATCGAGAAGATCCTGACCTTCCGCATCCCCTACTACGTGGGCCC
TCTGGCCAGGGGAAACAGCAGATTCGCCTGGATGACCAGAAAGAGCGAGGAAACCATCACCCCCTGGAAC
TTCGAGGAAGTGGTGGACAAGGGCGCTTCCGCCCAGAGCTTCATCGAGCGGATGACCAACTTCGATAAGA
ACCTGCCCAACGAGAAGGTGCTGCCCAAGCACAGCCTGCTGTACGAGTACTTCACCGTGTATAACGAGCT
GACCAAAGTGAAATACGTGACCGAGGGAATGAGAAAGCCCGCCTTCCTGAGCGGCGAGCAGAAAAAGGCC
ATCGTGGACCTGCTGTTCAAGACCAACCGGAAAGTGACCGTGAAGCAGCTGAAAGAGGACTACTTCAAGA
AAATCGAGTGCTTCGACTCCGTGGAAATCTCCGGCGTGGAAGATCGGTTCAACGCCTCCCTGGGCACATA
CCACGATCTGCTGAAAATTATCAAGGACAAGGACTTCCTGGACAATGAGGAAAACGAGGACATTCTGGAA
GATATCGTGCTGACCCTGACACTGTTTGAGGACAGAGAGATGATCGAGGAACGGCTGAAAACCTATGCCC
ACCTGTTCGACGACAAAGTGATGAAGCAGCTGAAGCGGCGGAGATACACCGGCTGGGGCAGGCTGAGCCG
GAAGCTGATCAACGGCATCCGGGACAAGCAGTCCGGCAAGACAATCCTGGATTTCCTGAAGTCCGACGGC
TTCGCCAACAGAAACTTCATGCAGCTGATCCACGACGACAGCCTGACCTTTAAAGAGGACATCCAGAAAG
CCCAGGTGTCCGGCCAGGGCGATAGCCTGCACGAGCACATTGCCAATCTGGCCGGCAGCCCCGCCATTAA
GAAGGGCATCCTGCAGACAGTGAAGGTGGTGGACGAGCTCGTGAAAGTGATGGGCCGGCACAAGCCCGAG
AACATCGTGATCGAAATGGCCAGAGAGAACCAGACCACCCAGAAGGGACAGAAGAACAGCCGCGAGAGAA
TGAAGCGGATCGAAGAGGGCATCAAAGAGCTGGGCAGCCAGATCCTGAAAGAACACCCCGTGGAAAACAC
CCAGCTGCAGAACGAGAAGCTGTACCTGTACTACCTGCAGAATGGGCGGGATATGTACGTGGACCAGGAA
CTGGACATCAACCGGCTGTCCGACTACGATGTGGACCATATCGTGCCTCAGAGCTTTCTGAAGGACGACT
CCATCGACAACAAGGTGCTGACCAGAAGCGACAAGAACCGGGGCAAGAGCGACAACGTGCCCTCCGAAGA
GGTCGTGAAGAAGATGAAGAACTACTGGCGGCAGCTGCTGAACGCCAAGCTGATTACCCAGAGAAAGTTC
GACAATCTGACCAAGGCCGAGAGAGGCGGCCTGAGCGAACTGGATAAGGCCGGCTTCATCAAGAGACAGC
TGGTGGAAACCCGGCAGATCACAAAGCACGTGGCACAGATCCTGGACTCCCGGATGAACACTAAGTACGA
CGAGAATGACAAGCTGATCCGGGAAGTGAAAGTGATCACCCTGAAGTCCAAGCTGGTGTCCGATTTCCGG
AAGGATTTCCAGTTTTACAAAGTGCGCGAGATCAACAACTACCACCACGCCCACGACGCCTACCTGAACG
CCGTCGTGGGAACCGCCCTGATCAAAAAGTACCCTAAGCTGGAAAGCGAGTTCGTGTACGGCGACTACAA
GGTGTACGACGTGCGGAAGATGATCGCCAAGAGCGAGCAGGAAATCGGCAAGGCTACCGCCAAGTACTTC
TTCTACAGCAACATCATGAACTTTTTCAAGACCGAGATTACCCTGGCCAACGGCGAGATCCGGAAGCGGC
CTCTGATCGAGACAAACGGCGAAACCGGGGAGATCGTGTGGGATAAGGGCCGGGATTTTGCCACCGTGCG
GAAAGTGCTGAGCATGCCCCAAGTGAATATCGTGAAAAAGACCGAGGTGCAGACAGGCGGCTTCAGCAAA
GAGTCTATCCTGCCCAAGAGGAACAGCGATAAGCTGATCGCCAGAAAGAAGGACTGGGACCCTAAGAAGT
ACGGCGGCTTCGACAGCCCCACCGTGGCCTATTCTGTGCTGGTGGTGGCCAAAGTGGAAAAGGGCAAGTC
CAAGAAACTGAAGAGTGTGAAAGAGCTGCTGGGGATCACCATCATGGAAAGAAGCAGCTTCGAGAAGAAT
CCCATCGACTTTCTGGAAGCCAAGGGCTACAAAGAAGTGAAAAAGGACCTGATCATCAAGCTGCCTAAGT
ACTCCCTGTTCGAGCTGGAAAACGGCCGGAAGAGAATGCTGGCCTCTGCCGGCGAACTGCAGAAGGGAAA
CGAACTGGCCCTGCCCTCCAAATATGTGAACTTCCTGTACCTGGCCAGCCACTATGAGAAGCTGAAGGGC
TCCCCCGAGGATAATGAGCAGAAACAGCTGTTTGTGGAACAGCACAAGCACTACCTGGACGAGATCATCG
AGCAGATCAGCGAGTTCTCCAAGAGAGTGATCCTGGCCGACGCTAATCTGGACAAAGTGCTGTCCGCCTA
CAACAAGCACCGGGATAAGCCCATCAGAGAGCAGGCCGAGAATATCATCCACCTGTTTACCCTGACCAAT
CTGGGAGCCCCTGCCGCCTTCAAGTACTTTGACACCACCATCGACCGGAAGAGGTACACCAGCACCAAAG
AGGTGCTGGACGCCACCCTGATCCACCAGAGCATCACCGGCCTGTACGAGACACGGATCGACCTGTCTCA
GCTGGGAGGCGACAAAAGGCCGGCGGCCACGAAAAAGGCCGGCCAGGCAAAAAAGAAAAAGTAAGAATTC
CTAGAGCTCGCTGATCAGCCTCGACTGTGCCTTCTAGTTGCCAGCCATCTGTTGTTTGCCCCTCCCCCGT
GCCTTCCTTGACCCTGGAAGGTGCCACTCCCACTGTCCTTTCCTAATAAAATGAGGAAATTGCATCGCAT
TGTCTGAGTAGGTGTCATTCTATTCTGGGGGGTGGGGTGGGGCAGGACAGCAAGGGGGAGGATTGGGAAG
AGAATAGCAGGCATGCTGGGGAGCGGCCGCAGGAACCCCTAGTGATGGAGTTGGCCACTCCCTCTCTGCG
CGCTCGCTCGCTCACTGAGGCCGGGCGACCAAAGGTCGCCCGACGCCCGGGCTTTGCCCGGGCGGCCTCA
GTGAGCGAGCGAGCGCGCAGCTGCCTGCAGGGGCGCCTGATGCGGTATTTTCTCCTTACGCATCTGTGCG
GTATTTCACACCGCATA
[95 nt withheld, positions 5968-6062]
T
[46 nt withheld, positions 6064-6109]
C
[141 nt withheld, positions 6111-6251]
CCTTTGACGTTGGAGTCCACGTTCTTT
[37 nt withheld, positions 6279-6315]
ACTCTATCTCGGGCTATTCTTTTGATTTATAAGGGATTTTGCCGATTTCGGTCTATTGGTTAAAAAATGA
GCTGATTTAACAAAAATTTAACGCGAATTTTAACAAAATATTAACGTTTACAATTTTATGGTGCACTCTC
AGTACAATCTGCTCTGATGCCGCATAGTTAAGCCAGCCCCGACACCCGCCAACACCCGCTGACGCGCCCT
GACGGGCTTGTCTGCTCCCGGCATCCGCTTACAGACAAGCTGTGACCGTCTCCGGGAGCTGCATGTGTCA
GAGGTTTTCACCGTCATCACCGAAACGCGCGAGACGAAAGGGCCTCGTGATACGCCTATTTTTATAGGTT
AATGTCATGATAATAATGGTTTCTTAGACGTCAGGTGGCACTTTTCGGGGAAATGTGCGCGGAACCCCTA
TTTGTTTATTTTTCTAAATACATTCAAATATGTATCCGCTCATGAGACAATAACCCTGATAAATGCTTCA
ATAATATTGAAAAAGGAAGAGTATGAGTATTCAACATTTCCGTGTCGCCCTTATTCCCTTTTTTGCGGCA
TTTTGCCTTCCTGTTTTTGCTCACCCAGAAACGCTGGTGAAAGTAAAAGATGCTGAAGATCAGTTGGGTG
CACGAGTGGGTTACATCGAACTGGATCTCAACAGCGGTAAGATCCTTGAGAGTTTTCGCCCCGAAGAACG
TTTTCCAATGATGAGCACTTTTAAAGTTCTGCTATGTGGCGCGGTATTATCCCGTATTGACGCCGGGCAA
GAGCAACTCGGTCGCCGCATACACTATTCTCAGAATGACTTGGTTGAGTACTCACCAGTCACAGAAAAGC
ATCTTACGGATGGCATGACAGTAAGAGAATTATGCAGTGCTGCCATAACCATGAGTGATAACACTGCGGC
CAACTTACTTCTGACAACGATCGGAGGACCGAAGGAGCTAACCGCTTTTTTGCACAACATGGGGGATCAT
GTAACTCGCCTTGATCGTTGGGAACCGGAGCTGAATGAAGCCATACCAAACGACGAGCGTGACACCACGA
TGCCTGTAGCAATGGCAACAACGTTGCGCAAACTATTAACTGGCGAACTACTTACTCTAGCTTCCCGGCA
ACAATTAATAGACTGGATGGAGGCGGATAAAGTTGCAGGACCACTTCTGCGCTCGGCCCTTCCGGCTGGC
TGGTTTATTGCTGATAAATCTGGAGCCGGTGAGCGTGGAAGCCGCGGTATCATTGCAGCACTGGGGCCAG
ATGGTAAGCCCTCCCGTATCGTAGTTATCTACACGACGGGGAGTCAGGCAACTATGGATGAACGAAATAG
ACAGATCGCTGAGATAGGTGCCTCACTGATTAAGCATTGGTAACTGTCAGACCAAGTTTACTCATATATA
CTTTAGATTGATTTAAAACTTCATTTTTAATTTAAAAGGATCTAGGTGAAGATCCTTTTTGATAATCTCA
TGACCAAAATCCCTTAACGTGAGTTTTCGTTCCACTGAGCGTCAGACCCCGTAGAAAAGATCAAAGGATC
TTCTTGAGATCCTTTTTTTCTGCGCGTAATCTGCTGCTTGCAAACAAAAAAACCACCGCTACCAGCGGTG
GTTTGTTTGCCGGATCAAGAGCTACCAACTCTTTTTCCGAAGGTAACTGGCTTCAGCAGAGCGCAGATAC
CAAATACTGTTCTTCTAGTGTAGCCGTAGTTAGGCCACCACTTCAAGAACTCTGTAGCACCGCCTACATA
CCTCGCTCTGCTAATCCTGTTACCAGTGGCTGCTGCCAGTGGCGATAAGTCGTGTCTTACCGGGTTGGAC
TCAAGACGATAGTTACCGGATAAGGCGCAGCGGTCGGGCTGAACGGGGGGTTCGTGCACACAGCCCAGCT
TGGAGCGAACGACCTACACCGAACTGAGATACCTACAGCGTGAGCTATGAGAAAGCGCCACGCTTCCCGA
AGGGAGAAAGGCGGACAGGTATCCGGTAAGCGGCAGGGTCGGAACAGGAGAGCGCACGAGGGAGCTTCCA
GGGGGAAACGCCTGGTATCTTTATAGTCCTGTCGGGTTTCGCCACCTCTGACTTGAGCGTCGATTTTTGT
GATGCTCGTCAGGGGGGCGGAGCCTATGGAAAAACGCCAGCAACGCGGCCTTTTTACGGTTCCTGGCCTT
TTGCTGGCCTTTTGCTCACATGT
